Addgene plasmid #8513: HA Raptor
Depositing lab: David Sabatini. Depositing organization: Whitehead Institute for Biomedical Research. Publication: mTOR interacts with raptor to form a nutrient-sensitive complex that signals to the cell growth machinery. Kim DH, Sarbassov DD, Ali SM, King JE, Latek RR, Erdjument-Bromage H, Tempst P, Sabatini DM. Cell 2002 Jul 26;110(2):163-75. 10.1016/S0092-8674(02)00808-5 PubMed 12150925.
Backbone
  Vector backbone: prk5
  Backbone size w/o insert (bp): 4716
  Vector type: Mammalian Expression
Growth in bacteria
  Bacterial resistance: Ampicillin, 100 μg/mL
  Growth temperature: 37°C
  Growth strain: DH5alpha
  Copy number: High Copy
Gene/Insert
  Gene/Insert name: Raptor
  Species: H. sapiens (human)
  Insert size (bp): 4071
  Entrez Gene: RPTOR (a.k.a. KOG1, Mip1)
  Tag / fusion protein: ha (N terminal on backbone)
  Cloning method: Restriction Enzyme; 5′ cloning site SalI (not destroyed); 3′ cloning site NotI (not destroyed)
  Sequencing primers: 5′ SP6; 3′ SV40pA-R
Terms and licenses: Academic/Nonprofit Terms; Industry Terms: Not Available to Industry
Depositor comments: Addgene has compiled full sequence for this plasmid. Please see Notes link.
How to cite: HA Raptor was a gift from David Sabatini (Addgene plasmid # 8513 ; http://n2t.net/addgene:8513 ; RRID:Addgene_8513)
