[The description below was written by a language model from this plasmid's Addgene catalogue record and pLannotate feature annotations shown in this document.]
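Description:
HA Raptor is a mammalian expression plasmid built on the pRK5 backbone that carries the human RPTOR (Raptor, also known as KOG1 or Mip1) coding sequence with an N-terminal HA epitope tag supplied by the vector. The insert is recorded as about 4.1 kb, cloned between SalI and NotI sites that remain intact. In bacteria the plasmid replicates from a high-copy ColE1/pUC-type origin and is selected with ampicillin through the β-lactamase gene. An M13 phage origin is also present, along with lac promoter/operator sequences and fragments of lacZα, lacI, rop and bom left over from the vector's construction.

Expression in mammalian cells is driven by the human cytomegalovirus immediate-early enhancer and promoter, followed by a fragment of a CMV intron and an SP6 promoter that can serve for in vitro transcription or as a sequencing primer site. The RPTOR open reading frame lies downstream, and an SV40 polyadenylation signal is annotated further downstream on the circular map. An SV40 enhancer/early promoter region is also annotated just after the poly(A) signal. The feature table does not annotate the HA tag itself, and it flags a short fragment resembling an IgH signal sequence upstream of the insert, whose significance is not stated. The sequenced record is 10,834 nt, roughly 2 kb more than the sum of the listed backbone and insert sizes, and about 2 kb after the RPTOR coding sequence is unannotated.

Raptor is the scaffold subunit of mTORC1 that recruits substrates to mTOR. The associated publication describes the nutrient-sensitive mTOR–raptor complex, so the construct suits transient expression of HA-tagged Raptor for detection, immunoprecipitation and interaction studies.
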