Features (pLannotate 1.2.2; 20 found; start..end, strand, type, name):
    107..241     +  polyA_signal   SV40 poly(A) signal: SV40 polyadenylation signal
    310..667     +  promoter       SV40 promoter: SV40 enhancer and early promoter
    686..840     +  CDS            lacZα (fragment): LacZα fragment of β-galactosidase; lacZ fragment
    846..897     -  misc_feature   bom (fragment): basis of mobility region from pBR322
    916..1296    +  rep_origin     M13 ori (sequence partly withheld): M13 bacteriophage origin of replication; arrow indicates direction of (+) strand synthesis
   1372..1421    -  misc_feature   bom (fragment): basis of mobility region from pBR322
   1523..1558    -  CDS            rop (fragment): Rop protein, which maintains plasmids at low copy number; rop
   1653..1757    +  promoter       AmpR promoter: bla
   1758..2618    +  CDS            AmpR: β-lactamase; bla; confers resistance to ampicillin, carbenicillin, and related antibiotics
   2789..3377    +  rep_origin     ori: high-copy-number ColE1/pMB1/pBR322/pUC origin of replication
   3560..3652    +  CDS            lacI (fragment): lac repressor; lacI; The lac repressor binds to the lac operator to inhibit transcription in E. coli. This inhibition can be relieved by adding lactose or isopropyl-β-D-thiogalactopyranoside (IPTG).
   3665..3686    +  protein_bind   CAP binding site: CAP binding activates transcription in the presence of cAMP. E. coli catabolite activator protein
   3701..3731    +  promoter       lac promoter: promoter for the E. coli lac operon
   3735..3757    +  protein_bind   lac operator (fragment): The lac repressor binds to the lac operator to inhibit transcription in E. coli. This inhibition can be relieved by adding lactose or isopropyl-β-D-thiogalactopyranoside (IPTG). lac repressor encoded by lacI
   3808..4187    +  enhancer       CMV enhancer: human cytomegalovirus immediate early enhancer
   4188..4391    +  promoter       CMV promoter: human cytomegalovirus (CMV) immediate early promoter
   4527..4570    +  intron         CMV intron (fragment): modified intron A from human cytomegalovirus
   4622..4640    +  promoter       SP6 promoter: promoter for bacteriophage SP6 RNA polymerase
   4644..4681    +  CDS            IgH signal sequence (fragment): signal sequence from the mouse immunoglobulin heavy chain variable region
   4826..8830    +  CDS            RPTOR: RPTOR_HUMAN - Also known as KIAA1303, RAPTOR. Experimental evidence at protein level: Swiss-Prot protein existence level 1. Involved in the control of the mammalian target of rapamycin complex 1 (mTORC1) activity which regulates cell growth and survival, and autophagy in response to nutrient and hormonal signals; functions as a scaffold for recruiting mTORC1 substrates. mTORC1 is activated in response to growth factors or amino acids. Growth factor-stimulated mTORC1 activation involves a AKT1-mediated phosphorylation of TSC1- TSC2, which leads to the activation of the RHEB GTPase that potently
>Addgene plasmid #8513 | HA Raptor | addgene full sequence | sequence record 364663 | Addgene NGS Result
AAGAGCAGAGAGTGACCAACAGTAAACAACACGCGCAGACTCAAAAAAAAAAAAAAAAGGGCGGCCGCTA
AGTAAGTAAGGATCCCCAGCTTGGCCGCCATGGCCCAACTTGTTTATTGCAGCTTATAATGGTTACAAAT
AAAGCAATAGCATCACAAATTTCACAAATAAAGCATTTTTTTCACTGCATTCTAGTTGTGGTTTGTCCAA
ACTCATCAATGTATCTTATCATGTCTGGATCGGGAATTAATTCGGCGCAGCACCATGGCCTGAAATAACC
TCTGAAAGAGGAACTTGGTTAGGTACCTTCTGAGGCGGAAAGAACCAGCTGTGGAATGTGTGTCAGTTAG
GGTGTGGAAAGTCCCCAGGCTCCCCAGCAGGCAGAAGTATGCAAAGCATGCATCTCAATTAGTCAGCAAC
CAGGTGTGGAAAGTCCCCAGGCTCCCCAGCAGGCAGAAGTATGCAAAGCATGCATCTCAATTAGTCAGCA
ACCATAGTCCCGCCCCTAACTCCGCCCATCCCGCCCCTAACTCCGCCCAGTTCCGCCCATTCTCCGCCCC
ATGGCTGACTAATTTTTTTTATTTATGCAGAGGCCGAGGCCGCCTCGGCCTCTGAGCTATTCCAGAAGTA
GTGAGGAGGCTTTTTTGGAGGCCTAGGCTTTTGCAAAAAGCTGTTAACAGCTTGGCACTGGCCGTCGTTT
TACAACGTCGTGACTGGGAAAACCCTGGCGTTACCCAACTTAATCGCCTTGCAGCACATCCCCCTTTCGC
CAGCTGGCGTAATAGCGAAGAGGCCCGCACCGATCGCCCTTCCCAACAGTTGCGCAGCCTGAATGGCGAA
TGGCGCCTGATGCGGTATTTTCTCCTTACGCATCTGTGCGGTATTTCACACCGCATA
[142 nt withheld, positions 898-1039]
C
[141 nt withheld, positions 1041-1181]
CCTTTGACGTTGGAGTCCACGTTCTTT
[37 nt withheld, positions 1209-1245]
ACCCTATCTCGGGCTATTCTTTTGATTTATAAGGGATTTTGCCGATTTCGGCCTATTGGTTAAAAAATGA
GCTGATTTAACAAAAATTTAACGCGAATTTTAACAAAATATTAACGTTTACAATTTTATGGTGCACTCTC
AGTACAATCTGCTCTGATGCCGCATAGTTAAGCCAGCCCCGACACCCGCCAACACCCGCTGACGCGCCCT
GACGGGCTTGTCTGCTCCCGGCATCCGCTTACAGACAAGCTGTGACCGTCTCCGGGAGCTGCATGTGTCA
GAGGTTTTCACCGTCATCACCGAAACGCGCGAGACGAAAGGGCCTCGTGATACGCCTATTTTTATAGGTT
AATGTCATGATAATAATGGTTTCTTAGACGTCAGGTGGCACTTTTCGGGGAAATGTGCGCGGAACCCCTA
TTTGTTTATTTTTCTAAATACATTCAAATATGTATCCGCTCATGAGACAATAACCCTGATAAATGCTTCA
ATAATATTGAAAAAGGAAGAGTATGAGTATTCAACATTTCCGTGTCGCCCTTATTCCCTTTTTTGCGGCA
TTTTGCCTTCCTGTTTTTGCTCACCCAGAAACGCTGGTGAAAGTAAAAGATGCTGAAGATCAGTTGGGTG
CACGAGTGGGTTACATCGAACTGGATCTCAACAGCGGTAAGATCCTTGAGAGTTTTCGCCCCGAAGAACG
TTTTCCAATGATGAGCACTTTTAAAGTTCTGCTATGTGGCGCGGTATTATCCCGTATTGACGCCGGGCAA
GAGCAACTCGGTCGCCGCATACACTATTCTCAGAATGACTTGGTTGAGTACTCACCAGTCACAGAAAAGC
ATCTTACGGATGGCATGACAGTAAGAGAATTATGCAGTGCTGCCATAACCATGAGTGATAACACTGCGGC
CAACTTACTTCTGACAACGATCGGAGGACCGAAGGAGCTAACCGCTTTTTTGCACAACATGGGGGATCAT
GTAACTCGCCTTGATCGTTGGGAACCGGAGCTGAATGAAGCCATACCAAACGACGAGCGTGACACCACGA
TGCCTGTAGCAATGGCAACAACGTTGCGCAAACTATTAACTGGCGAACTACTTACTCTAGCTTCCCGGCA
ACAATTAATAGACTGGATGGAGGCGGATAAAGTTGCAGGACCACTTCTGCGCTCGGCCCTTCCGGCTGGC
TGGTTTATTGCTGATAAATCTGGAGCCGGTGAGCGTGGGTCTCGCGGTATCATTGCAGCACTGGGGCCAG
ATGGTAAGCCCTCCCGTATCGTAGTTATCTACACGACGGGGAGTCAGGCAACTATGGATGAACGAAATAG
ACAGATCGCTGAGATAGGTGCCTCACTGATTAAGCATTGGTAACTGTCAGACCAAGTTTACTCATATATA
CTTTAGATTGATTTAAAACTTCATTTTTAATTTAAAAGGATCTAGGTGAAGATCCTTTTTGATAATCTCA
TGACCAAAATCCCTTAACGTGAGTTTTCGTTCCACTGAGCGTCAGACCCCGTAGAAAAGATCAAAGGATC
TTCTTGAGATCCTTTTTTTCTGCGCGTAATCTGCTGCTTGCAAACAAAAAAACCACCGCTACCAGCGGTG
GTTTGTTTGCCGGATCAAGAGCTACCAACTCTTTTTCCGAAGGTAACTGGCTTCAGCAGAGCGCAGATAC
CAAATACTGTTCTTCTAGTGTAGCCGTAGTTAGGCCACCACTTCAAGAACTCTGTAGCACCGCCTACATA
CCTCGCTCTGCTAATCCTGTTACCAGTGGCTGCTGCCAGTGGCGATAAGTCGTGTCTTACCGGGTTGGAC
TCAAGACGATAGTTACCGGATAAGGCGCAGCGGTCGGGCTGAACGGGGGGTTCGTGCACACAGCCCAGCT
TGGAGCGAACGACCTACACCGAACTGAGATACCTACAGCGTGAGCTATGAGAAAGCGCCACGCTTCCCGA
AGGGAGAAAGGCGGACAGGTATCCGGTAAGCGGCAGGGTCGGAACAGGAGAGCGCACGAGGGAGCTTCCA
GGGGGAAACGCCTGGTATCTTTATAGTCCTGTCGGGTTTCGCCACCTCTGACTTGAGCGTCGATTTTTGT
GATGCTCGTCAGGGGGGCGGAGCCTATGGAAAAACGCCAGCAACGCGGCCTTTTTACGGTTCCTGGCCTT
TTGCTGGCCTTTTGCTCACATGTTCTTTCCTGCGTTATCCCCTGATTCTGTGGATAACCGTATTACCGCC
TTTGAGTGAGCTGATACCGCTCGCCGCAGCCGAACGACCGAGCGCAGCGAGTCAGTGAGCGAGGAAGCGG
AAGAGCGCCCAATACGCAAACCGCCTCTCCCCGCGCGTTGGCCGATTCATTAATGCAGCTGGCACGACAG
GTTTCCCGACTGGAAAGCGGGCAGTGAGCGCAACGCAATTAATGTGAGTTAGCTCACTCATTAGGCACCC
CAGGCTTTACACTTTATGCTTCCGGCTCGTATGTTGTGTGGAATTGTGAGCGGATAACAATTTCACACAG
GAAACAGCTATGACATGATTACGAATTAATTCGAGCTCGCCCGACATTGATTATTGACTAGTTATTAATA
GTAATCAATTACGGGGTCATTAGTTCATAGCCCATATATGGAGTTCCGCGTTACATAACTTACGGTAAAT
GGCCCGCCTGGCTGACCGCCCAACGACCCCCGCCCATTGACGTCAATAATGACGTATGTTCCCATAGTAA
CGCCAATAGGGACTTTCCATTGACGTCAATGGGTGGAGTATTTACGGTAAACTGCCCACTTGGCAGTACA
TCAAGTGTATCATATGCCAAGTACGCCCCCTATTGACGTCAATGACGGTAAATGGCCCGCCTGGCATTAT
GCCCAGTACATGACCTTATGGGACTTTCCTACTTGGCAGTACATCTACGTATTAGTCATCGCTATTACCA
TGGTGATGCGGTTTTGGCAGTACATCAATGGGCGTGGATAGCGGTTTGACTCACGGGGATTTCCAAGTCT
CCACCCCATTGACGTCAATGGGAGTTTGTTTTGGCACCAAAATCAACGGGACTTTCCAAAATGTCGTAAC
AACTCCGCCCCATTGACGCAAATGGGCGGTAGGCGTGTACGGTGGGAGGTCTATATAAGCAGAGCTCGTT
TAGTGAACCGTCAGATCGCCTGGAGACGCCATCCACGCTGTTTTGACCTCCATAGAAGACACCGGGACCG
ATCCAGCCTCCGCGGCCGGGAACGGTGCATTGGAACGCGGATTCCCCGTGCCAAGAGTGACGTAAGTACC
GCCTATAGAGTCTATAGGCCCACCCCCTTGGCTTCGTTAGAACGCGGCTACAATTAATACATAACCTTAT
GTATCATACACATACGATTTAGGTGACACTATAGAATAACATCCACTTTGCCTTTCTCTCCACAGGTGTC
CACTCCCAGGTCCAACTGCACCTCGGTTCTATCGATTGAATTCCCGAACCGACAGTCGGTCTCTTCACCA
AGGCCATTCGCGCCACCATGGGCTACCCCTATGATGTGCCTGACTACGCAGATCTCAATGGTGGTGGTGG
TGGGTCGACGATGGAGTCCGAAATGCTGCAATCGCCTCTTCTGGGCCTGGGGGAGGAAGATGAGGCTGAT
CTTACAGACTGGAACCTACCTTTGGCTTTTATGAAAAAGAGGCACTGTGAGAAAATTGAAGGCTCCAAAT
CCTTAGCTCAGAGCTGGAGGATGAAGGATCGGATGAAGACAGTCAGTGTTGCCTTAGTTTTGTGCCTGAA
TGTTGGTGTGGACCCTCCCGATGTGGTGAAGACCACGCCCTGTGCACGCTTGGAATGCTGGATCGATCCT
CTGTCGATGGGTCCTCAGAAAGCTCTGGAAACCATCGGTGCAAATTTACAGAAGCAGTACGAGAACTGGC
AGCCAAGGGCCCGGTACAAGCAGAGCCTTGACCCAACTGTGGATGAAGTCAAGAAGCTCTGCACGTCCTT
ACGTCGCAACGCCAAGGAGGAGCGAGTCCTCTTTCACTACAATGGCCACGGGGTGCCCCGGCCCACAGTC
AACGGGGAGGTCTGGGTCTTCAACAAGAACTACACGCAGTACATCCCTCTGTCCATATATGACCTGCAGA
CGTGGATGGGCAGCCCGTCGATCTTCGTCTACGACTGCTCCAATGCTGGCTTGATCGTCAAGTCCTTCAA
GCAGTTCGCACTACAGCGGGAGCAGGAGCTGGAGGTAGCTGCAATCAACCCAAATCACCCTCTTGCTCAG
ATGCCTTTGCCTCCGTCGATGAAAAACTGCATCCAGCTGGCAGCCTGCGAGGCCACCGAGCTGCTGCCCA
TGATCCCCGACCTCCCGGCTGACCTATTCACCTCCTGCCTCACCACCCCCATCAAGATCGCCCTGCGCTG
GTTTTGCATGCAGAAATGTGTCAGTCTGGTGCCTGGCGTCACACTGGATTTGATAGAAAAGATCCCTGGC
CGCCTGAACGACAGGAGGACGCCCCTGGGTGAACTGAACTGGATCTTCACAGCCATCACAGACACCATCG
CGTGGAACGTGCTCCCCCGGGATCTCTTCCAAAAGCTCTTCAGACAGGACTTGCTGGTGGCTAGTCTGTT
TCGAAATTTTTTATTGGCGGAAAGGATTATGAGGTCGTATAACTGCACTCCCGTCAGCAGCCCGCGTCTG
CCGCCCACGTACATGCACGCCATGTGGCAAGCCTGGGACCTGGCTGTTGACATCTGTCTGTCTCAGCTGC
CGACGATCATCGAGGAAGGCACTGCGTTTCGGCACAGCCCGTTCTTCGCCGAGCAGCTGACCGCATTCCA
GGTGTGGCTCACCATGGGCGTGGAGAACCGAAACCCACCCGAACAGCTGCCCATCGTCCTGCAGGTGCTG
TTAAGCCAAGTGCACCGGCTGAGAGCATTGGACTTGCTTGGAAGATTTTTGGACCTGGGTCCCTGGGCAG
TGAGCCTGGCCTTGTCTGTCGGCATCTTCCCCTACGTGCTGAAGCTGCTCCAGAGCTCGGCCCGAGAGCT
GCGGCCACTTCTCGTTTTCATCTGGGCCAAGATCCTCGCAGTGGACAGCTCGTGCCAGGCGGACCTCGTG
AAGGACAACGGCCACAAGTACTTCCTGTCGGTCCTGGCGGACCCCTACATGCCAGCTGAACACCGGACCA
TGACGGCTTTCATTCTCGCCGTGATCGTCAACAGCTATCACACGGGGCAGGAAGCCTGCCTTCAGGGAAA
CCTCATTGCCATCTGCCTGGAGCAGCTCAACGACCCGCACCCCTTGCTGCGCCAGTGGGTGGCCATCTGC
CTCGGCAGGATCTGGCAGAACTTCGACTCGGCGAGGTGGTGCGGCGTGAGGGACAGCGCTCATGAGAAGC
TCTACAGCCTCCTCTCCGACCCCATTCCCGAGGTCCGCTGCGCAGCGGTCTTCGCCCTTGGCACGTTCGT
GGGCAACTCTGCAGAGAGGACGGACCACTCCACCACCATCGACCACAACGTGGCCATGATGCTGGCCCAG
CTGGTCAGCGACGGGAGCCCCATGGTCCGGAAGGAGCTGGTGGTGGCTCTGAGTCATCTTGTGGTTCAGT
ATGAAAGCAATTTCTGCACCGTGGCCCTGCAGTTCATAGAAGAGGAAAAGAACTACGCCTTGCCTTCTCC
AGCAACCACAGAGGGAGGGAGTTTGACCCCAGTGCGAGACAGCCCGTGCACCCCCAGACTTCGTTCTGTG
AGCTCCTATGGAAACATCCGTGCTGTCGCCACAGCCAGGAGCCTCAACAAATCTTTGCAGAACCTGAGTT
TGACAGAGGAATCTGGTGGCGCGGTGGCGTTCTCCCCCGGAAACCTCAGCACCAGCAGCAGCGCCAGCAG
CACCCTGGGCAGCCCCGAGAATGAGGAGCATATCCTGTCCTTCGAGACCATCGACAAGATGCGCCGCGCC
AGCTCCTACTCCTCCCTCAACTCCCTCATCGGAGTTTCCTTTAACAGTGTTTACACTCAGATTTGGAGAG
TCCTGCTGCACCTGGCTGCTGACCCCTATCCAGAGGTCTCGGACGTGGCCATGAAAGTACTCAACAGCAT
CGCCTACAAGGCCACCGTGAACGCCCGGCCGCAGCGCGTCCTGGACACCTCCTCCCTCACGCAGTCGGCC
CCCGCCAGCCCCACCAACAAGGGCGTGCACATCCACCAGGCGGGGGGCTCCCCTCCGGCGTCCAGCACCA
GCAGCTCCAGCCTGACCAACGATGTGGCCAAGCAGCCGGTCAGCCGAGACTTGCCTTCTGGCCGGCCGGG
CACCACAGGCCCCGCTGGGGCGCAGTACACCCCTCACTCCCACCAGTTCCCCCGGACACGGAAGATGTTC
GACAAGGGCCCAGAGCAGACTGCGGACGACGCGGACGATGCTGCTGGACACAAAAGTTTCATCTCCGCCA
CGGTGCAGACGGGGTTCTGCGACTGGAGCGCCCGCTATTTTGCCCAGCCCGTCATGAAGATCCCAGAAGA
GCACGACCTGGAGAGTCAGATCCGCAAGGAGCGGGAGTGGCGGTTCCTGCGAAACAGCCGTGTCAGGAGG
CAGGCCCAGCAAGTCATTCAGAAGGGCATTACGAGATTGGACGACCAAATATTTCTGAACAGGAACCCCG
GCGTCCCCTCTGTGGTGAAATTCCACCCCTTCACGCCGTGCATCGCTGTAGCCGACAAGGACAGCATCTG
CTTTTGGGACTGGGAGAAAGGGGAGAAGCTGGATTATTTCCACAATGGGAACCCTCGGTACACGAGGGTC
ACTGCCATGGAGTATCTGAATGGCCAGGACTGCTCGCTTCTGCTGACGGCCACAGACGATGGTGCCATCA
GGGTCTGGAAGAATTTTGCTGATTTGGAAAAGAACCCAGAGATGGTGACCGCGTGGCAGGGGCTCTCGGA
CATGCTGCCAACGACGCGAGGAGCTGGGATGGTGGTGGACTGGGAGCAGGAGACCGGCCTCCTCATGAGC
TCAGGAGACGTGCGGATCGTCCGGATCTGGGACACAGACCGTGAGATGAAGGTGCAGGACATCCCTACGG
GCGCAGACAGCTGTGTGACGAGTCTGTCCTGTGATTCCCACCGCTCACTCATCGTGGCTGGCCTCGGTGA
CGGCTCCATCCGCGTCTACGACAGAAGGATGGCACTCAGCGAATGCCGCGTCATGACGTACCGGGAGCAC
ACAGCCTGGGTGGTGAAGGCCTCCCTGCAGAAGCGTCCCGACGGCCACATCGTGAGTGTGAGCGTCAATG
GAGATGTGCGCATCTTTGATCCCCGGATGCCTGAGTCGGTAAATGTGCTTCAGATCGTGAAGGGGCTGAC
GGCCCTGGACATCCACCCCCAGGCGGACCTGATCGCATGTGGCTCCGTCAATCAGTTCACCGCCATCTAC
AACAGCAGCGGAGAGCTCATCAACAACATCAAGTACTACGACGGCTTCATGGGCCAGCGGGTCGGCGCCA
TCAGCTGCCTGGCCTTCCACCCGCACTGGCCTCACCTGGCCGTGGGAAGCAACGACTACTACATCTCCGT
GTACTCGGTGGAGAAGCGTGTCAGATAGCGGCGTGACCCGGGCCCACCAGGCCACGGCCGCCTGCTGTAC
ATAGTGAAGCTGTCACTCGCCGGGGCACGGGGCGTCGGCTGCTGCGGCCCCGCAGTGTGAACGTTGGCTG
CTGCCTTAGCTGCTGATGACGGCAGGAGGGCCCTGCTACTCGCTTTTGTCTGTCTTCGCTGTCGTGTCTG
GAATGTCAGGGAAGGGGAGGGCTCGGGTTGACGGTGGCTTCCCACTGAGCACCAGCATCCAGGTGCACCC
CCGCGGCCACGGCGCCTCTGTCCCTCTCCTGTTCTGTGTTTCTCTGAGACGCTGAAAGGGGAAACACCTC
ACTTTATTTCCATGTAATCAGAGCATTAGCTGCAGAAAAACCCCCAGACAGAGCCCTGGCGGAGAGGCAG
GCGCTGGGGCTCCTACGGGTCCCTGGGGCAGCTGTCCCCATCAGGCCAAGAGCGAGCGAGAGGCGCTGCC
CCAGCCAGGCCCACCACCTCTCACAGTCAGTGCACGCAAGCAGGGACATTTCCTAGCCAGCTGGGGGACA
CTGGAAATTCGGGAAACCAAGAGAGAGGAAGAAGGAGACGCCCCTCCAACTGGCGGGTGTGAAGGAAGCC
GCCCAGGGGTCCGGGCTGTCCTTGGCCGCTGGCAGCATCACTGAGCAGGAAGCGCACAGCCCACCCTCCC
CGCACCTCCAGGTCTCTGGACTCCAGTTTTGGCCCCTCTCACACAGAGCTGTCAGCAGGGGCCGCTGTGG
CGGTGCACAGGGGAGGCAGGTCCTTGGCGAGGTAGCCCCTGCCTTAATCCACGGGGCTCCTTTCCCTCCG
AAGGGCTGCTCTTCCCCACAGGCGCGGGGACAGCAGCCCGACCTGTGGTCTCCATGCCTGTGCCCTCACA
CAGGTGTAGCACACGCATGTGCAGATGGCACCACGGCCGGCACCTGGGGGCACACACATGCAGGCGGCGT
GGTCTCCCTGCTCTGTCCCCACACGTTCCTCACATACAGGCAAGAGGCACTGCCGGGTCCCGGACGGCTC
CGGGTGACACCAGCCCCGTCTCCAGCCTTGAGCCGCCCATGCTGATGCGACCTCGGCTGACAGCTGGGCC
TGTGGTGCAGACAGGAGCTGTGTGGACAGTCCCGCCCAGGAGGGGCCGCAGGGCGTGTATGAGCAGTTTT
GCAAACAGAACACAACCACAATGATGGTATTTTGAAAAGTGTTCTTTCCGTGTTCGTCGGGAATCAGGAT
TATTGAGAGGTGAAGGAGCCAGGTGGCTTCATTCTGGCGGTGAGAGGCCCATGACCACGGGAGTGAGAGC
TGGTGTGGCGAGGCCCGGCTCTCCTGCGGTGTGGCTGGTGGCCTGCCGTGGCCAAGAGCATCTTCTGGGT
GGATGGAACCCTGCCTGGTCACATTTGGCCAGAGACACACCTGGCCCTCAGGGGGCTGAGCTGGAGACTG
AGCTGGGGCTGGCCGGGACGTGACAAGGCAGGACAGAGGCGGCCCCTCCGCTGCTCCTTTTTGGAATGCG
AGCTCCCACCAGAAGAAGGTTCCGGCACGAATCCCATCCCCACGTCTGGGCCGAGAAAGCAGCCCGGGTC
CGGAAGGTGTAGAGAGTCCCGGCCTCACTCAGCTCACAGGGCGTGCCAGGCGGCAACACCAGAATCTTCC
AGAAGCCCAGCTCCACCCGCACACGCAGCTTCCCATCCAGTCCTTCAACTCAATTCTTACCCAACACGCG
TTTCCGTTTGTTTTGAGACAAAATCACCACCTGTCAAAAGGCAGGTGGCTCCAGAGGGGTCAAGACCCCC
CCCCCCGCCCCCGCTCCACCCTGGAGCCCACCCCCATGGGCACTGCGTGCCGCCTGCACGTGGGCTGTCT
TCACAGGTCTGATGTGAAAATTCAATCACGACGTTAACCGGCTCGAGAGAGCGCCGGCCTAGAGGCTCAT
TATCTATTTATTTTACCAAACGCGAATTGAGACGGACTTTGACAAAACACGAAATGGTAATGTGAAGCT
