>Addgene plasmid #8513 | HA Raptor | addgene partial sequence | sequence record 17089 | pBABE3 5'-ACCCTAACTGACACACATTCC-3'
AGCTCGCCGAGGTCCTAACCAAGTTCCTCTTTCAGAGGTTATTTCAGGCCATGGTGCTGCGCCGAATTAA
TTCCCGATCCAGACATGATAAGATACATTGATGAGTTTGGACAAACCACAACTAGAATGCAGTGAAAAAA
ATGCTTTATTTGTGAAATTTGTGATGCTATTGCTTTATTTGTAACCATTATAAGCTGCAATAAACAAGTT
GGGCCATGGCGGCCAAGCTGGGGATCCTTACTTACTTAGCGGCCGCCCTTTTTTTTTTTTTTTTGAGTCT
GCGCGTGTTGTTTACTGTTGGTCACTCTCTGCTCTTAGCTTCACATTACCATTTCGTGTTTTGTCAAAGT
CCGTCTCAATTCGCGTTTGGTAAAATAAATAGATAATGAGCCTCTAGGCCGGCGCTCTCTCGAGCCGGTT
AACGTCGTGATTGAATTTTCACATCAGACCTGTGAAGACAGCCCACGTGCAGGCGGCACGCAGTGCCCAT
GGGGGTGGGCTCCAGGGTGGAGCGGGGGCGGGGGGGGGGGTCTTGACCCCNCTGGANCCACCTGCCTTTT
GACAGGNGGNGATTTTGTCNCAAAACAAACGGAAACGCGTGTTGGGTAANAATTGAGTTGAAAGACTGGA
TGGGAANCTGCNTGTGCGGGTGGANCNGGGCTTCTGGAANANTCTGGTGTTGCCNCCTGGCACNCCCTGT
GAGCTGANTGANGCCNGGACTCTCTACACCTTCCGGANCCGGCTGCTTTCCCNGCCCAAANNTGGGGAAN
GATTTNNGCNAAAACCTTTNTNGGGGGANAACNCNNATCCNAAA
