>Addgene plasmid #8513 | HA Raptor | addgene partial sequence | sequence record 91514 | SV40pA-R 5'-GAAATTTGTGATGCTATTGC-3'
TTATAAGCTGCAATAAACAAGTTGGGCCATGGCGGCCAAGCTGGGGATCCTTACTTACTTAGCGGCCGCC
CTTTTTTTTTTTTTTTTGAGTCTGCGCGTGTTGTTTACTGTTGGTCACTCTCTGCTCTTAGCTTCACATT
ACCATTTCGTGTTTTGTCAAAGTCCGTCTCAATTCGCGTTTGGTAAAATAAATAGATAATGAGCCTCTAG
GCCGGCGCTCTCTCGAGCCGGTTAACGTCGTGATTGAATTTTCACATCAGACCTGTGAAGACAGCCCACG
TGCAGGCGGCACGCAGTGCCCATGGGGGTGGGCTCCAGGGTGGAGCGGGGGCGGGGGGGGGGGTCTTGAC
CCCTCTGGAGCCACCTGCCTTTTGACAGGTGGTGATTTTGTCTCAAAACAAACGGAAACGCGTGTTGGGT
AAGAATTGAGTTGAAGGACTGGATGGGAAGCTGCGTGTGCGGGTGGAGCTGGGCTTCTGGAA
