>Addgene plasmid #8513 | HA Raptor | addgene partial sequence | sequence record 91966 | Sp6 5'-ATTTAGGTGACACTATAG-3'
GCCTTTCTCTCCACAGGTGTCCACTCCCAGGTCCAACTGCACCTCGGTTCTATCGATTGAATTCCCGAAC
CGACAGTCGGTCTCTTCACCAAGGCCATTCGCGCCACCATGGGCTACCCCTATGATGTGCCTGACTACGC
AGATCTCAATGGTGGTGGTGGTGGGTCGACGATGGAGTCCGAAATGCTGCAATCGCCTCTTCTGGGCCTG
GGGGAGGAAGATGAGGCTGATCTTACAGACTGGAACCTACCTTTGGCTTTTATGAAAAAGAGGCACTGTG
AGAAAATTGAAGGCTCCAAATCCTTAGCTCAGAGCTGGAGGATGAAGGATCGGATGAAGACAGTCAGTGT
TGCCTTAGTTTTGTGCCTGAATGTTGGTGTGGACCCTCCCGATGTGGTGAAGACCACGCCCTGTGCACGC
TTGGAATGCTGGATCGATCCTCTGTCGATGGGTCCTCAGAAAGCTCTGGAAACCATCGGTGCAAATTTAC
AGAAGCAGTACGAGAACTGGCAGCCAAGGGCCCGGTACAAGCAGAGCCTTGACCCAACTGTGGATGAAGT
CAAGAAGCTCTGCACGTCCTTACGTCGCAACGCCAAGGAGGAGCGAGTCCTCTTTCACTACAATGGCCAC
GGGGTGCCCCGGCCCACAGTCAACGGGGAGGTCTGGGTCTTCAACAAGAACTACACGCAGTACATCCCTC
TGTCCATATATGACCTGCAGACGTGGATGGGCAGCCCGTCGATCTTCGTCTACGACTGCTCCAATGCTGG
CTTGATCGTCAAGTCCTTCAAGCAGTTCGCACTACAGCGGGAGCAGGAGCTGGAGGTAGCTGCAATCAAC
CCAAATCACCCTCTTGCTCAGATGCCTTTGCCTCCGTCGATGAAAAACTGCATCCAGCTGGCAGCCTGCG
AGGCCACCGAGCTGCTGCCCATGATCCCCGACCTCCCGGCTGACCTATTCACCTCCTGCCTCACCACCCC
CATCAAGATCGCCCTGCGCTGGTTTTGCATGCAGAAATGTGTCAGTCTGGTGCCTGGCGTCACACTGGAT
TTGATAGAAAAGATCCCTGGCCGCCTGAACGACAGGAGGACGCCCCTGGGTGAACTGAACTGGATCTTCA
CAGC
