>Addgene plasmid #8513 | HA Raptor | addgene partial sequence | sequence record 108113 | M13-F20 5'-TGTAAAACGACGGCCAGT-3'
CAATCACGACGTTAACCGGCTCGAGAGAGCGCCGGCCTAGAGGCTCATTATCTATTTATTTTACCAAACG
CGAATTGAGACGGACTTTGACAAAACACGAAATGGTAATGTGAAGCTAAGAGCAGAGAGTGACCAACAGT
AAACAACACGCGCAGACTCAAAAAAAAAAAAAAAAGGGCGGCCGCTAAGTAAGTAAGGATCCCCAGCTTG
GCCGCCATGGCCCAACTTGTTTATTGCAGCTTATAATGGTTACAAATAAAGCAATAGCATCACAAATTTC
ACAAATAAAGCATTTTTTTCACTGCATTCTAGTTGTGGTTTGTCCAAACTCATCAATGTATCTTATCATG
TCTGGATCGGGAATTAATTCGGCGCAGCACCATGGCCTGAAATAACCTCTGAAAGAGGAACTTGGTTAGG
TACCTTCTGAGGCGGAAAGAACCAGCTGTGGAATGTGTGTCAGTTAGGGTGTGGAAAGTCCCCAGGCTCC
CCAGCAGGCAGAAGTATGCAAAGCATGCATCTCAATTAGTCAGCAACCAGGTGTGGAAAGTCCCCAGGCT
CCCCAGCAGGCAGAAGTATGCAAAGCATGCATCTCAATTAGTCAGCAACCATAGTCCCGCCCCTAACTCC
GCCCATCCCGCCCCTAACTCCGCCCAGTTCCGCCCATTCTCCGCCCCATGGCTGACTAATTTTTTTTATT
TATGCAGAGGCCGAGGCCGCCTCGGCCTCTGAGCTATTCCAGAAGTAGTGAGGAGGC
