>Addgene plasmid #8513 | HA Raptor | addgene partial sequence | sequence record 108165 | M13-F20 5'-TGTAAAACGACGGCCAGT-3'
AAAGCCTCCTCACTACTTCTGGAATAGCTCAGAGGCCGAGGCGGCCTCGGCCTCTGCATAAATAAAAAAA
ATTAGTCAGCCATGGGGCGGAGAATGGGCGGAACTGGGCGGAGTTAGGGGCGGGATGGGCGGAGTTAGGG
GCGGGACTATGGTTGCTGACTAATTGAGATGCATGCTTTGCATACTTCTGCCTGCTGGGGAGCCTGGGGA
CTTTCCACACCTGGTTGCTGACTAATTGAGATGCATGCTTTGCATACTTCTGCCTGCTGGGGAGCCTGGG
GACTTTCCACACCCTAACTGACACACATTCCACAGCTGGTTCTTTCCGCCTCAGAAGGTACCTAACCAAG
TTCCTCTTTCAGAGGTTATTTCAGGCCATGGTGCTGCGCCGAATTAATTCCCGATCCAGACATGATAAGA
TACATTGATGAGTTTGGACAAACCACAACTAGAATGCAGTGAAAAAAATGCTTTATTTGTGAAATTTGTG
ATGCTATTGCTTTATTTGTAACCATTATAAGCTGCAATAAACAAGTTGGGCCATGGCGGCCAAGCTGGGG
ATCCTTACTTACTTAGCGGCCGCCCTTTTTTTTTTTTTTTTGAGTCTGCGCGTGTTGTTTACTGTTGGTC
ACTCTCTGCTCTTAGCTTCACATTACCATTTCGTGTTTTGTCAAAGTCCGTCTCAATTCGCGTTTGGTAA
AATAAATAGATAATGAGCCTCTAGGCCGGCGCTCTCTCGAGCCGGTTAACGTCGTGATTGAATTTTCACA
TCAGACCTGTGAAGACAGCC
